>Addgene plasmid #245973 | huCof WT-mRFP | addgene full sequence | sequence record 490231 | Addgene NGS Result
CTACAGGGCGCGTCCATTCGCCATTCAGGATCGAATTAATTCTTAATTAACATCATCAATAATATACCTT
ATTTTGGATTGAAGCCAATATGATAATGAGGGGGTGGAGTTTGTGACGTGGCGCGGGGCGTGGGAACGGG
GCGGGTGACGTAGTAGTGTGGCGGAAGTGTGATGTTGCAAGTGTGGCGGAACACATGTAAGCGACGGATG
TGGCAAAAGTGACGTTTTTGGTGTGCGCCGGTGTACACAGGAAGTGACAATTTTCGCGCGGTTTTAGGCG
GATGTTGTAGTAAATTTGGGCGTAACCGAGTAAGATTTGGCCATTTTCGCGGGAAAACTGAATAAGAGGA
AGTGAAATCTGAATAATTTTGTGTTACTCATAGCGCGTAATACTGTAATCTTAAGGGGACAGTAAAGGTG
ATGGCAGGAAGGCAGCCCCCGGAGGTCAAAGGCTGGGCACGCGGGAGGAGAGGCCAGAGTCAGAGGCTGC
GGGTATCTCAGATATGAAGGAAAGATGAGAGAGGCTCAGGAAGAGGTAAGAAAAGACACAAGAGACCAGA
GAAGGGAGAAGAATTAGAGAGGGAGGCAGAGGACCGCTGTCTCTACAGACATAGCTGGTAGAGACTGGGA
GGAAGGGATGAACCCTGAGCGCATGAAGGGAAGGAGGTGGCTGGTGGTATATGGAGGATGTAGCTGGGCC
AGGGAAAAGATCCTGCACTAAAAATCTGAAGCTAAAAATAACAGGACACGGGGTGGAGAGGCGAAAGGAG
GGCAGATTGAGGCAGAGAGACTGAGAGGCCTGGGGATGTGGGCATTCCGGTAGGGCACACAGTTCACTTG
TCTTCTCTTTTTCCAGGAGGCCAAAGATGCTGACCTCAAGAACTCATAATACCCCAGTGGGGACCACCGC
ATTCATAGCCCTGTTACAAGAAGTGGGAGATGTTCCTTTTTGTCCCAGACTGGAAATCCATTACATCCCG
AGGCTCAGGTTCTGTGGTGGTCATCTCTGTGTGGCTTGTTCTGTGGGCCTACCTAAAGTCCTAAGCACAG
CTCTCAAGCAGATCCGAGGCGACTAAGATGCTAGTAGGGGTTGTCTGGAGAGAAGAGCCGAGGAGGTGGG
CTGTGATGGATCAGTTCAGCTTTCAAATAAAAAGGCGTTTTTATATTCTGTGTCGAGTTCGTGAACCCCT
GTGGTGGGCTTCTCCATCTGTCTGGGTTAGTACCTGCCACTATACTGGAATAAGGGGACGCCTGCTTCCC
TCGAGTTGGCTGGACAAGGTTATGAGCATCCGTGTACTTATGGGGTTGCCAGCTTGGTCCTGGATCGCCC
GGGCCCTTCCCCCACCCGTTCGGTTCCCCACCACCACCCGCGCTCGTACGTGCGTCTCCGCCTGCAGCTC
TTGACTCATCGGGGCCCCCGGGTCACATGCGCTCGCTCGGCTCTATAGGCGCCGCCCCCTGCCCACCCCC
CGCCCGCGCTGGGAGCCGCAGCCGCCGCCACTCCTGCTCTCTCTGCGCCGCCGCCGTCACCACCGCCACC
GCCACCGGCTGAGTCTGCAGTCCTCCGAAACGGGCCCTCTAGACTCGAGCGGCCGCTCGAGCCTAAGCTT
CGAATTCACCACCATGGCCTCCGGTGTGGCTGTCTCTGATGGTGTCATCAAGGTGTTCAACGACATGAAG
GTGCGTAAGTCTTCAACGCCAGAGGAGGTGAAGAAGCGCAAGAAGGCGGTGCTCTTCTGCCTGAGTGAGG
ACAAGAAGAACATCATCCTGGAGGAGGGCAAGGAGATCCTGGTGGGCGATGTGGGCCAGACTGTCGACGA
TCCCTACGCCACCTTTGTCAAGATGCTGCCAGATAAGGACTGCCGCTATGCCCTCTATGATGCAACCTAT
GAGACCAAGGAGAGCAAGAAGGAGGATCTGGTGTTTATCTTCTGGGCCCCCGAGTCTGCGCCCCTTAAGA
GCAAAATGATTTATGCCAGCTCCAAGGACGCCATCAAGAAGAAGCTGACAGGGATCAAGCATGAATTGCA
AGCAAACTGCTACGAGGAGGTCAAGGACCGCTGCACCCTGGCAGAGAAGCTGGGGGGCAGTGCGGTCATC
TCCCTGGAGGGCAAGCCTTTGTTATCCCGGGATCCGATGGCCTCCTCCGAGGACGTCATCAAGGAGTTCA
TGCGCTTCAAGGTGCGCATGGAGGGCTCCGTGAACGGCCACGAGTTCGAGATCGAGGGCGAGGGCGAGGG
CCGCCCCTACGAGGGCACCCAGACCGCCAAGCTGAAGGTGACCAAGGGCGGCCCCCTGCCCTTCGCCTGG
GACATCCTGTCCCCTCAGTTCCAGTACGGCTCCAAGGCCTACGTGAAGCACCCCGCCGACATCCCCGACT
ACTTGAAGCTGTCCTTCCCCGAGGGCTTCAAGTGGGAGCGCGTGATGAACTTCGAGGACGGCGGCGTGGT
GACCGTGACCCAGGACTCCTCCCTGCAGGACGGCGAGTTCATCTACAAGGTGAAGCTGCGCGGCACCAAC
TTCCCCTCCGACGGCCCCGTAATGCAGAAGAAGACCATGGGCTGGGAGGCCTCCACCGAGCGGATGTACC
CCGAGGACGGCGCCCTGAAGGGCGAGATCAAGATGAGGCTGAAGCTGAAGGACGGCGGCCACTACGACGC
CGAGGTCAAGACCACCTACATGGCCAAGAAGCCCGTGCAGCTGCCCGGCGCCTACAAGACCGACATCAAG
CTGGACATCACCTCCCACAACGAGGACTACACCATCGTGGAACAGTACGAGCGCGCCGAGGGCCGCCACT
CCACCGGCGCCTAAGAATTGGCCGCGACTCTAGTGGATCCGAGCTCGGTACCAAGCTTAAGTTTCTAGAT
CATAATCAGCCATACCACATTTGTAGAGGTTTTACTTGCTTTAAAAAACCTCCCACACCTCCCCCTGAAC
CTGAAACATAAAATGAATGCAATTGTTGTTGTTAACTTGTTTATTGCAGCTTATAATGGTTACAAATAAA
GCAATAGCATCACAAATTTCACAAATAAAGCATTTTTTTCACTGCATTCTAGTTGTGGTTTGTCCAAACT
CATCAATGTATCTTAATCGACTCGAAGATCTGGGCGTGGTTAAGGGTGGGAAAGAATATATAAGGTGGGG
GTCTTATGTAGTTTTGTATCTGTTTTGCAGCAGCCGCCGCCGCCATGAGCACCAACTCGTTTGATGGAAG
CATTGTGAGCTCATATTTGACAACGCGCATGCCCCCATGGGCCGGGGTGCGTCAGAATGTGATGGGCTCC
AGCATTGATGGTCGCCCCGTCCTGCCCGCAAACTCTACTACCTTGACCTACGAGACCGTGTCTGGAACGC
CGTTGGAGACTGCAGCCTCCGCCGCCGCTTCAGCCGCTGCAGCCACCGCCCGCGGGATTGTGACTGACTT
TGCTTTCCTGAGCCCGCTTGCAAGCAGTGCAGCTTCCCGTTCATCCGCCCGCGATGACAAGTTGACGGCT
CTTTTGGCACAATTGGATTCTTTGACCCGGGAACTTAATGTCGTTTCTCAGCAGCTGTTGGATCTGCGCC
AGCAGGTTTCTGCCCTGAAGGCTTCCTCCCCTCCCAATGCGGTTTAAAACATAAATAAAAAACCAGACTC
TGTTTGGATTTGGATCAAGCAAGTGTCTTGCTGTCTTTATTTAGGGGTTTTGCGCGCGCGGTAGGCCCGG
GACCAGCGGTCTCGGTCGTTGAGGGTCCTGTGTATTTTTTCCAGGACGTGGTAAAGGTGACTCTGGATGT
TCAGATACATGGGCATAAGCCCGTCTCTGGGGTGGAGGTAGCACCACTGCAGAGCTTCATGCTGCGGGGT
GGTGTTGTAGATGATCCAGTCGTAGCAGGAGCGCTGGGCGTGGTGCCTAAAAATGTCTTTCAGTAGCAAG
CTGATTGCCAGGGGCAGGCCCTTGGTGTAAGTGTTTACAAAGCGGTTAAGCTGGGATGGGTGCATACGTG
GGGATATGAGATGCATCTTGGACTGTATTTTTAGGTTGGCTATGTTCCCAGCCATATCCCTCCGGGGATT
CATGTTGTGCAGAACCACCAGCACAGTGTATCCGGTGCACTTGGGAAATTTGTCATGTAGCTTAGAAGGA
AATGCGTGGAAGAACTTGGAGACGCCCTTGTGACCTCCAAGATTTTCCATGCATTCGTCCATAATGATGG
CAATGGGCCCACGGGCGGCGGCCTGGGCGAAGATATTTCTGGGATCACTAACGTCATAGTTGTGTTCCAG
GATGAGATCGTCATAGGCCATTTTTACAAAGCGCGGGCGGAGGGTGCCAGACTGCGGTATAATGGTTCCA
TCCGGCCCAGGGGCGTAGTTACCCTCACAGATTTGCATTTCCCACGCTTTGAGTTCAGATGGGGGGATCA
TGTCTACCTGCGGGGCGATGAAGAAAACGGTTTCCGGGGTAGGGGAGATCAGCTGGGAAGAAAGCAGGTT
CCTGAGCAGCTGCGACTTACCGCAGCCGGTGGGCCCGTAAATCACACCTATTACCGGCTGCAACTGGTAG
TTAAGAGAGCTGCAGCTGCCGTCATCCCTGAGCAGGGGGGCCACTTCGTTAAGCATGTCCCTGACTCGCA
TGTTTTCCCTGACCAAATCCGCCAGAAGGCGCTCGCCGCCCAGCGATAGCAGTTCTTGCAAGGAAGCAAA
GTTTTTCAACGGTTTGAGACCGTCCGCCGTAGGCATGCTTTTGAGCGTTTGACCAAGCAGTTCCAGGCGG
TCCCACAGCTCGGTCACCTGCTCTACGGCATCTCGATCCAGCATATCTCCTCGTTTCGCGGGTTGGGGCG
GCTTTCGCTGTACGGCAGTAGTCGGTGCTCGTCCAGACGGGCCAGGGTCATGTCTTTCCACGGGCGCAGG
GTCCTCGTCAGCGTAGTCTGGGTCACGGTGAAGGGGTGCGCTCCGGGCTGCGCGCTGGCCAGGGTGCGCT
TGAGGCTGGTCCTGCTGGTGCTGAAGCGCTGCCGGTCTTCGCCCTGCGCGTCGGCCAGGTAGCATTTGAC
CATGGTGTCATAGTCCAGCCCCTCCGCGGCGTGGCCCTTGGCGCGCAGCTTGCCCTTGGAGGAGGCGCCG
CACGAGGGGCAGTGCAGACTTTTGAGGGCGTAGAGCTTGGGCGCGAGAAATACCGATTCCGGGGAGTAGG
CATCCGCGCCGCAGGCCCCGCAGACGGTCTCGCATTCCACGAGCCAGGTGAGCTCTGGCCGTTCGGGGTC
AAAAACCAGGTTTCCCCCATGCTTTTTGATGCGTTTCTTACCTCTGGTTTCCATGAGCCGGTGTCCACGC
TCGGTGACGAAAAGGCTGTCCGTGTCCCCGTATACAGACTTGAGAGGGAGTTTAAACGAATTCAATAGCT
TGTTGCATGGGCGGCGATATAAAATGCAAGGTGCTGCTCAAAAAATCAGGCAAAGCCTCGCGCAAAAAAG
AAAGCACATCGTAGTCATGCTCATGCAGATAAAGGCAGGTAAGCTCCGGAACCACCACAGAAAAAGACAC
CATTTTTCTCTCAAACATGTCTGCGGGTTTCTGCATAAACACAAAATAAAATAACAAAAAAACATTTAAA
CATTAGAAGCCTGTCTTACAACAGGAAAAACAACCCTTATAAGCATAAGACGGACTACGGCCATGCCGGC
GTGACCGTAAAAAAACTGGTCACCGTGATTAAAAAGCACCACCGACAGCTCCTCGGTCATGTCCGGAGTC
ATAATGTAAGACTCGGTAAACACATCAGGTTGATTCACATCGGTCAGTGCTAAAAAGCGACCGAAATAGC
CCGGGGGAATACATACCCGCAGGCGTAGAGACAACATTACAGCCCCCATAGGAGGTATAACAAAATTAAT
AGGAGAGAAAAACACATAAACACCTGAAAAACCCTCCTGCCTAGGCAAAATAGCACCCTCCCGCTCCAGA
ACAACATACAGCGCTTCCACAGCGGCAGCCATAACAGTCAGCCTTACCAGTAAAAAAGAAAACCTATTAA
AAAAACACCACTCGACACGGCACCAGCTCAATCAGTCACAGTGTAAAAAAGGGCCAAGTGCAGAGCGAGT
ATATATAGGACTAAAAAATGACGTAACGGTTAAAGTCCACAAAAAACACCCAGAAAACCGCACGCGAACC
TACGCCCAGAAACGAAAGCCAAAAAACCCACAACTTCCTCAAATCGTCACTTCCGTTTTCCCACGTTACG
TCACTTCCCATTTTAAGAAAACTACAATTCCCAACACATACAAGTTACTCCGCCCTAAAACCTACGTCAC
CCGCCCCGTTCCCACGCCCCGCGCCACGTCACAAACTCCACCCCCTCATTATCATATTGGCTTCAATCCA
AAATAAGGTATATTATTGATGATGTTAATTAACATGCATGGATCCATATGCGGTGTGAAATACCGCACAG
ATGCGTAAGGAGAAAATACCGCATCAGGCGCTCTTCCGCTTCCTCGCTCACTGACTCGCTGCGCTCGGTC
GTTCGGCTGCGGCGAGCGGTATCAGCTCACTCAAAGGCGGTAATACGGTTATCCACAGAATCAGGGGATA
ACGCAGGAAAGAACATGTGAGCAAAAGGCCAGCAAAAGGCCAGGAACCGTAAAAAGGCCGCGTTGCTGGC
GTTTTTCCATAGGCTCCGCCCCCCTGACGAGCATCACAAAAATCGACGCTCAAGTCAGAGGTGGCGAAAC
CCGACAGGACTATAAAGATACCAGGCGTTTCCCCCTGGAAGCTCCCTCGTGCGCTCTCCTGTTCCGACCC
TGCCGCTTACCGGATACCTGTCCGCCTTTCTCCCTTCGGGAAGCGTGGCGCTTTCTCATAGCTCACGCTG
TAGGTATCTCAGTTCGGTGTAGGTCGTTCGCTCCAAGCTGGGCTGTGTGCACGAACCCCCCGTTCAGCCC
GACCGCTGCGCCTTATCCGGTAACTATCGTCTTGAGTCCAACCCGGTAAGACACGACTTATCGCCACTGG
CAGCAGCCACTGGTAACAGGATTAGCAGAGCGAGGTATGTAGGCGGTGCTACAGAGTTCTTGAAGTGGTG
GCCTAACTACGGCTACACTAGAAGGACAGTATTTGGTATCTGCGCTCTGCTGAAGCCAGTTACCTTCGGA
AAAAGAGTTGGTAGCTCTTGATCCGGCAAACAAACCACCGCTGGTAGCGGTGGTTTTTTTGTTTGCAAGC
AGCAGATTACGCGCAGAAAAAAAGGATCTCAAGAAGATCCTTTGATCTTTTCTACGGGGTCTGACGCTCA
GTGGAACGAAAACTCACGTTAAGGGATTTTGGTCATGAGATTATCAAAAAGGATCTTCACCTAGATCCTT
TTAAATTAAAAATGAAGTTTTAAATCAATCTAAAGTATATATGAGTAAACTTGGTCTGACAGTTACCAAT
GCTTAATCAGTGAGGCACCTATCTCAGCGATCTGTCTATTTCGTTCATCCATAGTTGCCTGACTCCCCGT
CGTGTAGATAACTACGATACGGGAGGGCTTACCATCTGGCCCCAGTGCTGCAATGATACCGCGAGACCCA
CGCTCACCGGCTCCAGATTTATCAGCAATAAACCAGCCAGCCGGAAGGGCCGAGCGCAGAAGTGGTCCTG
CAACTTTATCCGCCTCCATCCAGTCTATTAATTGTTGCCGGGAAGCTAGAGTAAGTAGTTCGCCAGTTAA
TAGTTTGCGCAACGTTGTTGCCATTGCTGCAGCCATGAGATTATCAAAAAGGATCTTCACCTAGATCCTT
TTCACGTAGAAAGCCAGTCCGCAGAAACGGTGCTGACCCCGGATGAATGTCAGCTACTGGGCTATCTGGA
CAAGGGAAAACGCAAGCGCAAAGAGAAAGCAGGTAGCTTGCAGTGGGCTTACATGGCGATAGCTAGACTG
GGCGGTTTTATGGACAGCAAGCGAACCGGAATTGCCAGCTGGGGCGCCCTCTGGTAAGGTTGGGAAGCCC
TGCAAAGTAAACTGGATGGCTTTCTTGCCGCCAAGGATCTGATGGCGCAGGGGATCAAGCTCTGATCAAG
AGACAGGATGAGGATCGTTTCGCATGATTGAACAAGATGGATTGCACGCAGGTTCTCCGGCCGCTTGGGT
GGAGAGGCTATTCGGCTATGACTGGGCACAACAGACAATCGGCTGCTCTGATGCCGCCGTGTTCCGGCTG
TCAGCGCAGGGGCGCCCGGTTCTTTTTGTCAAGACCGACCTGTCCGGTGCCCTGAATGAACTGCAAGACG
AGGCAGCGCGGCTATCGTGGCTGGCCACGACGGGCGTTCCTTGCGCAGCTGTGCTCGACGTTGTCACTGA
AGCGGGAAGGGACTGGCTGCTATTGGGCGAAGTGCCGGGGCAGGATCTCCTGTCATCTCACCTTGCTCCT
GCCGAGAAAGTATCCATCATGGCTGATGCAATGCGGCGGCTGCATACGCTTGATCCGGCTACCTGCCCAT
TCGACCACCAAGCGAAACATCGCATCGAGCGAGCACGTACTCGGATGGAAGCCGGTCTTGTCGATCAGGA
TGATCTGGACGAAGAGCATCAGGGGCTCGCGCCAGCCGAACTGTTCGCCAGGCTCAAGGCGAGCATGCCC
GACGGCGAGGATCTCGTCGTGACCCATGGCGATGCCTGCTTGCCGAATATCATGGTGGAAAATGGCCGCT
TTTCTGGATTCATCGACTGTGGCCGGCTGGGTGTGGCGGACCGCTATCAGGACATAGCGTTGGCTACCCG
TGATATTGCTGAAGAGCTTGGCGGCGAATGGGCTGACCGCTTCCTCGTGCTTTACGGTATCGCCGCTCCC
GATTCGCAGCGCATCGCCTTCTATCGCCTTCTTGACGAGTTCTTCTGAATTTTGTTAAAATTTTTGTTAA
ATCAGCTCATTTTTTAACCAATAGGCCGAAATCGGCAAAATCCCTTATAAATCAAAAGAATAGACCGAGA
TAGGGT
[37 nt withheld, positions 8967-9003]
AAAGAACGTGGACTCCAACGTCAAAGG
[49 nt withheld, positions 9031-9079]
T
[91 nt withheld, positions 9081-9171]
G
[111 nt withheld, positions 9173-9283]
Features (pLannotate 1.2.2; 17 found; start..end, strand, type, name):
     51..153     +  repeat_region  ITR: inverted terminal repeat of human adenovirus serotype 5 inverted
    241..391     +  misc_signal    Ad5 Ψ: packaging signal for adenovirus serotype 5
   1624..2121    +  CDS            CFL1: COF1_HUMAN - Also known as CFL. Experimental evidence at protein level: Swiss-Prot protein existence level 1. Binds to F-actin and exhibits pH-sensitive F-actin depolymerizing activity (PubMed:11812157). In conjunction with the subcortical maternal complex (SCMC), plays an essential role for zygotes to progress beyond the first embryonic cell divisions via regulation of actin dynamics (PubMed:15580268). Required for the centralization of the mitotic spindle and symmetric division of zygotes (By similarity). Plays a role in the regulation of cell morphology and cytoskeletal organization in epit
   2137..2814    +  CDS            mRFP1: monomeric derivative of DsRed (Campbell et al., 2002) mammalian codon-optimized
   2868..2951    +  CDS            large T antigen (fragment): large T antigen from SV40 (simian virus 40)
   2974..3095    +  polyA_signal   SV40 poly(A) signal: SV40 polyadenylation signal
   3195..3614    +  CDS            IX: CAP9_ADE05 - Experimental evidence at protein level: Swiss-Prot protein existence level 1. Structural component of the virion that acts as a cement protein on the capsid exterior and forms triskelion structures consisting of three molecules that stabilize three hexon trimers at the center of each icosahedral facet and fixes the peripentonal hexons. Dispensable for assembly. During virus entry, recruits the anterograde motor kinesin-1 to the capsid docked at the nuclear pore complex thereby subjecting the docked capsid to a pulling force. The resulting tension leads to capsid disruption, disper
   3680..5014    -  CDS            IVa2: PKG1_ADE05 - Experimental evidence at protein level: Swiss-Prot protein existence level 1. Component of the packaging machinery which encapsidates the viral DNA into preformed capsids and transcriptional activator of the viral major late promoter (MLP). Binds, along with packaging proteins 2 and 3, to the specific packaging sequence on the left end of viral genomic DNA and displays ATPase activity thereby providing the power stroke of the packaging machinery. The activity of packaging protein IVa2 is stimulated by protein 33K which acts as a terminase. May be the protein that pumps DNA into th
   5387..5548    -  CDS            E4RF2_ADE02 (fragment): Protein predicted: Swiss-Prot protein existence level 4. From Human adenovirus C serotype 2 (HAdV-2) (Human adenovirus 2).
   5599..5982    -  CDS            E4RF1_ADE02: Experimental evidence at protein level: Swiss-Prot protein existence level 1. May modulate tight-junctions functions of infected cells through interactions with PDZ proteins. E4 ORF1 has ben show for Adenovirus 9 to interact with protein involved in tight junction regulation. May play a role in mTOR activation by activating PI3- kinase, thus overriding cellular checkpoint for translation. From Human adenovirus C serotype 2 (HAdV-2) (Human adenovirus 2).
   6292..6394    -  repeat_region  ITR: inverted terminal repeat of human adenovirus serotype 5 inverted
   6414..6468    +  misc_feature   bom (fragment): basis of mobility region from pBR322
   6654..7242    -  rep_origin     ori: high-copy-number ColE1/pMB1/pBR322/pUC origin of replication
   7414..7728    -  CDS            bla(M) (fragment): β-lactamase lacking the signal sequence; bla(M); allows cytosolic expression of β-lactamase
   7773..8042    +  CDS            tnpA (fragment): TN5P_ECOLX - Also known as tnp. Experimental evidence at protein level: Swiss-Prot protein existence level 1. Mediates transposition of transposon Tn5 by a 'cut and paste' mechanism. First, the monomeric transposase binds the 19 bp inverted DNA repeats flanking the transposon. Then, dimerization of the DNA- bound transposase creates a synaptic DNA complex. After nicking of the first DNA strand, excision of the transposon proceeds through a series of intermediates. The transposase then mediates the insertion of the transposon at a new site by strand transfer. The activity of the wild- type tran
   8074..8868    +  CDS            NeoR/KanR: aminoglycoside phosphotransferase from Tn5; aph(3')-II (or nptII); confers resistance to neomycin, kanamycin, and G418 (Geneticin®)
   8938..13      -  rep_origin     f1 ori (across the origin) (sequence partly withheld): f1 bacteriophage origin of replication; arrow indicates direction of (+) strand synthesis
