[The description below was written by a language model from this plasmid's Addgene catalogue record and pLannotate feature annotations shown in this document.]
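Description:
huCof WT-mRFP is a mammalian expression plasmid built on the pShuttle NSE backbone, an adenoviral shuttle-type vector, and it drives neuron-specific expression of wild-type human cofilin 1 (CFL1) fused at its C terminus to the monomeric red fluorescent protein mRFP1. The record names the NSE promoter as the driving element. The automated feature table does not annotate it, but an unannotated stretch lies upstream of the CFL1 coding sequence where a promoter would sit. The CFL1 and mRFP1 reading frames follow one another directly and are terminated by an SV40 polyadenylation signal, which is preceded by a short SV40 large T antigen fragment, probably a remnant of the SV40 late region.

The expression cassette sits within adenovirus serotype 5 sequences. An inverted terminal repeat and the Ad5 Ψ packaging signal lie upstream. Downstream are viral segments covering protein IX and IVa2, E4 ORF1 and part of ORF2, and a second ITR. In pShuttle-type vectors such segments serve as homology arms for recombination with an adenoviral backbone plasmid to produce recombinant, replication-defective adenovirus, although the record itself lists the construct only as a mammalian expression vector.

In bacteria the plasmid replicates at high copy from a ColE1/pUC-type origin and also carries an f1 origin. Selection uses the Tn5 NeoR/KanR aminoglycoside phosphotransferase gene, with kanamycin in bacteria; the catalogue also lists G418 selection in mammalian cells. The β-lactamase, Tn5 transposase and bom annotations are only fragments.

Cofilin binds and depolymerises F-actin, and the tagged protein is suited to live imaging of cofilin localisation and actin dynamics in neurons. This fits the associated study of growth cone-like actin waves, axonogenesis and neurite branching.
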