Addgene plasmid #245973: huCof WT-mRFP
Purpose: Neuronal specific expression of cof-mRFP
Depositing lab: James Bamburg. Depositing organization: Colorado State University, Fort Collins. Publication: Growth cone-like waves transport actin and promote axonogenesis and neurite branching. Flynn KC, Pak CW, Shaw AE, Bradke F, Bamburg JR. Dev Neurobiol. 2009 Oct;69(12):761-79. doi: 10.1002/dneu.20734. PubMed 19513994.
Backbone
  Vector backbone: pShuttle NSE
  Backbone size w/o insert (bp): 7981
  Vector type: Mammalian Expression
  Selectable markers: Neomycin (select with G418)
Growth in bacteria
  Bacterial resistance: Kanamycin, 50 μg/mL
  Growth temperature: 37°C
  Growth strain: DH5alpha
  Copy number: High Copy
Gene/Insert
  Gene/Insert name: cofilin 1 (cfl1)
  Species: H. sapiens (human)
  Entrez Gene: CFL1 (a.k.a. CFL, HEL-S-15, cofilin)
  Promoter: NSE
  Tag / fusion protein: mRFP (C terminal on insert)
  Cloning method: Restriction Enzyme; 5′ cloning site Unspecified (unknown if destroyed)
Terms and licenses: Academic/Nonprofit Terms; Industry Terms: Not Available to Industry
Depositor comments: Neuronal specific expression of mRFP-tagged WT cofilin
How to cite: huCof WT-mRFP was a gift from James Bamburg (Addgene plasmid # 245973 ; http://n2t.net/addgene:245973 ; RRID:Addgene_245973)
